Addgene plasmid #147641: pT7-EGFP-C1-HsNot8-E138KM141RT142Y_U
Purpose: Mammalian Expression of HsNot8-E138KM141RT142Y
Depositing lab: Elisa Izaurralde. Depositing organization: Max Planck Institute for Developmental Biology.
Backbone
  Vector backbone: Unknown
  Vector type: Mammalian Expression
Growth in bacteria
  Bacterial resistance: Kanamycin, 50 μg/mL
  Growth temperature: 37°C
  Growth strain: DH5alpha
  Copy number: High Copy
Gene/Insert
  Gene/Insert name: HsNot8-E138KM141RT142Y (alt names: CAF1; CALIF, hCAF1, POP2, CNOT8)
  Species: H. sapiens (human)
  Entrez Gene: CNOT8 (a.k.a. CAF1, CALIF, Caf1b, POP2, hCAF1)
  Cloning method: Unknown
Terms and licenses: Academic/Nonprofit Terms; Industry Terms: Not Available to Industry
Depositor comments: sequence based on NCBI:NM_004779.4. Plasmids from this collection were made available to the research community and donated after the lab closed. Please note that the sequence provided by the depositing laboratory may be theoretical/predicted or based on Sanger sequencing results. There may be discrepancies between sequencing results obtained by Addgene and the depositor sequence. If an Addgene verified sequence is not available, please contact before placing your order to request that our lab fully sequence the plasmid.
How to cite: pT7-EGFP-C1-HsNot8-E138KM141RT142Y_U was a gift from Elisa Izaurralde (Addgene plasmid # 147641 ; http://n2t.net/addgene:147641 ; RRID:Addgene_147641)
