[The description below was written by a language model from this plasmid's Addgene catalogue record and pLannotate feature annotations shown in this document.]
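Description:
pT7-EGFP-C1-HsNot8-E138KM141RT142Y_U is a 5,656 nt mammalian expression plasmid that produces human CNOT8 (also called CAF1, CALIF or POP2) carrying three substitutions, E138K, M141R and T142Y, fused to the C-terminus of EGFP. The catalogue entry lists the backbone as unknown, but the name and the feature layout are consistent with an EGFP-C1-type vector to which a T7 promoter has been added. The CMV immediate early enhancer and promoter drive transcription in mammalian cells. A bacteriophage T7 promoter lies between the CMV promoter and the EGFP start, which would also allow transcription by T7 RNA polymerase. The EGFP coding sequence runs through a short remnant of the multiple cloning site into the CNOT8 open reading frame, which the depositor bases on a human reference transcript, and the unit ends at an SV40 polyadenylation signal.

The plasmid replicates in bacteria from a high-copy ColE1/pUC-type origin and also carries an f1 origin for single-stranded DNA production. A single Tn5 NeoR/KanR gene sits behind tandem bacterial (bla) and SV40 early promoters and is followed by the HSV TK poly(A) signal, so it gives kanamycin resistance in bacteria and can support G418 selection in mammalian cells. Short annotated fragments (HIV-1 LTR, large T antigen, ble, bGH poly(A)) appear to be partial homology matches to vector sequence rather than functional elements.

CNOT8 is a catalytic poly(A) exoribonuclease subunit of the CCR4-NOT complex, which acts in mRNA deadenylation, decay and miRNA-mediated repression. The record does not state what the triple mutation does. The stated purpose is simply mammalian expression of this variant, with the EGFP tag available for fluorescence detection or tag-based assays. The depositor sequence may be theoretical rather than fully verified.
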