Features (pLannotate 1.2.2; 17 found; start..end, strand, type, name):
     61..364     +  enhancer       CMV enhancer: human cytomegalovirus immediate early enhancer
    365..568     +  promoter       CMV promoter: human cytomegalovirus (CMV) immediate early promoter
    564..597     +  LTR            5' LTR (truncated) (fragment): truncated 5' long terminal repeat (LTR) from HIV-1
    613..631     +  promoter       T7 promoter: promoter for bacteriophage T7 RNA polymerase
    665..1381    +  CDS            EGFP: EGFP is a basic (constitutively fluorescent) green fluorescent protein published in 1996, derived from Aequorea victoria. It is reported to be a rapidly-maturing weak dimer with moderate acid sensitivity.
   1382..1440    +  misc_feature   MCS (fragment): multiple cloning site
   1439..2311    +  CDS            CNOT8: CNOT8_HUMAN - Also known as CALIF, POP2. Experimental evidence at protein level: Swiss-Prot protein existence level 1. Has 3'-5' poly(A) exoribonuclease activity for synthetic poly(A) RNA substrate. Its function seems to be partially redundant with that of CNOT7. Catalytic component of the CCR4-NOT complex which is linked to various cellular processes including bulk mRNA degradation, miRNA-mediated repression, translational repression during translational initiation and general transcription regulation. During miRNA-mediated repression the complex seems also to act as translational repressor d
   2337..2421    +  CDS            large T antigen (fragment): large T antigen from SV40 (simian virus 40)
   2444..2565    +  polyA_signal   SV40 poly(A) signal: SV40 polyadenylation signal
   2599..3027    -  rep_origin     f1 ori (sequence partly withheld): f1 bacteriophage origin of replication; arrow indicates direction of (+) strand synthesis
   3054..3158    +  promoter       AmpR promoter: bla
   3160..3517    +  promoter       SV40 promoter: SV40 enhancer and early promoter
   3552..4346    +  CDS            NeoR/KanR: aminoglycoside phosphotransferase from Tn5; aph(3')-II (or nptII); confers resistance to neomycin, kanamycin, and G418 (Geneticin®)
   4367..4519    +  CDS            ble (fragment): BLE_KLEPN - Experimental evidence at protein level: Swiss-Prot protein existence level 1. Binding protein with a strong affinity to the bleomycin family of antibiotics. Binds to CL990; an antimitotic-antibiotic compound. From Klebsiella pneumoniae.
   4578..4625    +  polyA_signal   HSV TK poly(A) signal: herpes simplex virus thymidine kinase polyadenylation signal (Cole and Stacy, 1985)
   4716..4732    -  polyA_signal   bGH poly(A) signal (fragment): bovine growth hormone polyadenylation signal
   4954..5542    +  rep_origin     ori: high-copy-number ColE1/pMB1/pBR322/pUC origin of replication
>Addgene plasmid #147641 | pT7-EGFP-C1-HsNot8-E138KM141RT142Y_U | depositor full sequence | sequence record 290088 | Full Sequence
TAGTTATTAATAGTAATCAATTACGGGGTCATTAGTTCATAGCCCATATATGGAGTTCCGCGTTACATAA
CTTACGGTAAATGGCCCGCCTGGCTGACCGCCCAACGACCCCCGCCCATTGACGTCAATAATGACGTATG
TTCCCATAGTAACGCCAATAGGGACTTTCCATTGACGTCAATGGGTGGAGTATTTACGGTAAACTGCCCA
CTTGGCAGTACATCAAGTGTATCATATGCCAAGTACGCCCCCTATTGACGTCAATGACGGTAAATGGCCC
GCCTGGCATTATGCCCAGTACATGACCTTATGGGACTTTCCTACTTGGCAGTACATCTACGTATTAGTCA
TCGCTATTACCATGGTGATGCGGTTTTGGCAGTACATCAATGGGCGTGGATAGCGGTTTGACTCACGGGG
ATTTCCAAGTCTCCACCCCATTGACGTCAATGGGAGTTTGTTTTGGCACCAAAATCAACGGGACTTTCCA
AAATGTCGTAACAACTCCGCCCCATTGACGCAAATGGGCGGTAGGCGTGTACGGTGGGAGGTCTATATAA
GCAGAGCTCTCTGGCTAACTAGAGAACCCACTGCTTACTGGCTTATCGAAATTAATACGACTCACTATAG
GGAGACCCAAGCTCTAGCGCTACCGGTCGCCACCATGGTGAGCAAGGGCGAGGAGCTGTTCACCGGGGTG
GTGCCCATCCTGGTCGAGCTGGACGGCGACGTAAACGGCCACAAGTTCAGCGTGTCCGGCGAGGGCGAGG
GCGATGCCACCTACGGCAAGCTGACCCTGAAGTTCATCTGCACCACCGGCAAGCTGCCCGTGCCCTGGCC
CACCCTCGTGACCACCCTGACCTACGGCGTGCAGTGCTTCAGCCGCTACCCCGACCACATGAAGCAGCAC
GACTTCTTCAAGTCCGCCATGCCCGAAGGCTACGTCCAGGAGCGCACCATCTTCTTCAAGGACGACGGCA
ACTACAAGACCCGCGCCGAGGTGAAGTTCGAGGGCGACACCCTGGTGAACCGCATCGAGCTGAAGGGCAT
CGACTTCAAGGAGGACGGCAACATCCTGGGGCACAAGCTGGAGTACAACTACAACAGCCACAACGTCTAT
ATCATGGCCGACAAGCAGAAGAACGGCATCAAGGTGAACTTCAAGATCCGCCACAACATCGAGGACGGCA
GCGTGCAGCTCGCCGACCACTACCAGCAGAACACCCCCATCGGCGACGGCCCCGTGCTGCTGCCCGACAA
CCACTACCTGAGCACCCAGTCCGCCCTGAGCAAAGACCCCAACGAGAAGCGCGATCACATGGTCCTGCTG
GAGTTCGTGACCGCCGCCGGGATCACTCTCGGCATGGACGAGCTGTACAAGTCCGGACTCAGATCTCGAG
CTCAAGCTTCGAATTCTGCAGTCGACGGTACCGCGGGCCCTGCAGCACTTGTGGAGAATAGCCAGGTTAT
CTGTGAAGTGTGGGCCAGTAATCTAGAAGAAGAGATGAGGAAGATCCGAGAAATCGTGCTCAGTTACAGT
TATATTGCCATGGACACAGAATTTCCAGGTGTTGTGGTGCGACCAATTGGTGAATTTCGTAGTTCCATAG
ATTACCAATATCAGCTTCTGCGGTGCAATGTTGACCTTTTAAAAATTATCCAGCTGGGCCTTACATTCAC
AAATGAGAAGGGAGAGTATCCTTCTGGAATCAATACTTGGCAGTTCAATTTCAAATTTAACCTTACAGAG
GACATGTACTCCCAGGATTCCATAGATCTCCTTGCTAACTCAGGACTACAGTTTCAGAAGCATGAAGAGG
AAGGGATTGACACACTGCACTTTGCAAAGCTGCTTAGGTACTCAGGAGTGGTTCTCTGTGACAATGTCAA
ATGGCTTTCATTTCATAGTGGCTATGATTTTGGCTATATGGTAAAGTTGCTTACAGATTCTCGTTTGCCA
GAAGAGGAACATGAATTCTTTCATATTCTGAACCTTTTCTTCCCATCCATTTATGATGTGAAATACCTGA
TGAAGAGCTGCAAAAATCTTAAGGGAGGTCTTCAGGAAGTTGCTGATCAGTTGGATTTGCAGAGGATTGG
AAGGCAGCACCAGGCAGGCTCAGACTCACTGCTGACAGGAATGGCTTTCTTTAGGATGAAAGAGTTGTTT
TTTGAGGACAGCATTGATGATGCCAAGTACTGTGGGCGGCTCTATGGCTTAGGCACAGGAGTGGCCCAGA
AGCAGAATGAGGATGTGGACTCTGCCCAGGAGAAGATGAGCATCCTGGCGATTATCAACAACATGCAGCA
GTGAGGATCCACCGGATCTAGATAACTGATCATAATCAGCCATACCACATTTGTAGAGGTTTTACTTGCT
TTAAAAAACCTCCCACACCTCCCCCTGAACCTGAAACATAAAATGAATGCAATTGTTGTTGTTAACTTGT
TTATTGCAGCTTATAATGGTTACAAATAAAGCAATAGCATCACAAATTTCACAAATAAAGCATTTTTTTC
ACTGCATTCTAGTTGTGGTTTGTCCAAACTCATCAATGTATCTTAACGCGTAAATTGTAAGCGTTAATAT
TTTGTTAAAATTCGCGTTAAATTTTTGTTAAATCAGCTCATTTTTTAACCAATAGGCCGAAATCGGCAAA
ATCCCTTATAAATCAAAAGAATAGACCGAGATAGGGT
[37 nt withheld, positions 2698-2734]
AAAGAACGTGGACTCCAACGTCAAAGG
[49 nt withheld, positions 2762-2810]
T
[91 nt withheld, positions 2812-2902]
G
[124 nt withheld, positions 2904-3027]
CAGGTGGCACTTTTCGGGGAAATGTGCGCGGAACCCCTATTTGTTTATTTTTCTAAATACATTCAAATAT
GTATCCGCTCATGAGACAATAACCCTGATAAATGCTTCAATAATATTGAAAAAGGAAGAGTCCTGAGGCG
GAAAGAACCAGCTGTGGAATGTGTGTCAGTTAGGGTGTGGAAAGTCCCCAGGCTCCCCAGCAGGCAGAAG
TATGCAAAGCATGCATCTCAATTAGTCAGCAACCAGGTGTGGAAAGTCCCCAGGCTCCCCAGCAGGCAGA
AGTATGCAAAGCATGCATCTCAATTAGTCAGCAACCATAGTCCCGCCCCTAACTCCGCCCATCCCGCCCC
TAACTCCGCCCAGTTCCGCCCATTCTCCGCCCCATGGCTGACTAATTTTTTTTATTTATGCAGAGGCCGA
GGCCGCCTCGGCCTCTGAGCTATTCCAGAAGTAGTGAGGAGGCTTTTTTGGAGGCCTAGGCTTTTGCAAA
GATCGATCAAGAGACAGGATGAGGATCGTTTCGCATGATTGAACAAGATGGATTGCACGCAGGTTCTCCG
GCCGCTTGGGTGGAGAGGCTATTCGGCTATGACTGGGCACAACAGACAATCGGCTGCTCTGATGCCGCCG
TGTTCCGGCTGTCAGCGCAGGGGCGCCCGGTTCTTTTTGTCAAGACCGACCTGTCCGGTGCCCTGAATGA
ACTGCAAGACGAGGCAGCGCGGCTATCGTGGCTGGCCACGACGGGCGTTCCTTGCGCAGCTGTGCTCGAC
GTTGTCACTGAAGCGGGAAGGGACTGGCTGCTATTGGGCGAAGTGCCGGGGCAGGATCTCCTGTCATCTC
ACCTTGCTCCTGCCGAGAAAGTATCCATCATGGCTGATGCAATGCGGCGGCTGCATACGCTTGATCCGGC
TACCTGCCCATTCGACCACCAAGCGAAACATCGCATCGAGCGAGCACGTACTCGGATGGAAGCCGGTCTT
GTCGATCAGGATGATCTGGACGAAGAGCATCAGGGGCTCGCGCCAGCCGAACTGTTCGCCAGGCTCAAGG
CGAGCATGCCCGACGGCGAGGATCTCGTCGTGACCCATGGCGATGCCTGCTTGCCGAATATCATGGTGGA
AAATGGCCGCTTTTCTGGATTCATCGACTGTGGCCGGCTGGGTGTGGCGGACCGCTATCAGGACATAGCG
TTGGCTACCCGTGATATTGCTGAAGAGCTTGGCGGCGAATGGGCTGACCGCTTCCTCGTGCTTTACGGTA
TCGCCGCTCCCGATTCGCAGCGCATCGCCTTCTATCGCCTTCTTGACGAGTTCTTCTGAGCGGGACTCTG
GGGTTCGAAATGACCGACCAAGCGACGCCCAACCTGCCATCACGAGATTTCGATTCCACCGCCGCCTTCT
ATGAAAGGTTGGGCTTCGGAATCGTTTTCCGGGACGCCGGCTGGATGATCCTCCAGCGCGGGGATCTCAT
GCTGGAGTTCTTCGCCCACCCTAGGGGGAGGCTAACTGAAACACGGAAGGAGACAATACCGGAAGGAACC
CGCGCTATGACGGCAATAAAAAGACAGAATAAAACGCACGGTGTTGGGTCGTTTGTTCATAAACGCGGGG
TTCGGTCCCAGGGCTGGCACTCTGTCGATACCCCACCGAGACCCCATTGGGGCCAATACGCCCGCGTTTC
TTCCTTTTCCCCACCCCACCCCCCAAGTTCGGGTGAAGGCCCAGGGCTCGCAGCCAACGTCGGGGCGGCA
GGCCCTGCCATAGCCTCAGGTTACTCATATATACTTTAGATTGATTTAAAACTTCATTTTTAATTTAAAA
GGATCTAGGTGAAGATCCTTTTTGATAATCTCATGACCAAAATCCCTTAACGTGAGTTTTCGTTCCACTG
AGCGTCAGACCCCGTAGAAAAGATCAAAGGATCTTCTTGAGATCCTTTTTTTCTGCGCGTAATCTGCTGC
TTGCAAACAAAAAAACCACCGCTACCAGCGGTGGTTTGTTTGCCGGATCAAGAGCTACCAACTCTTTTTC
CGAAGGTAACTGGCTTCAGCAGAGCGCAGATACCAAATACTGTCCTTCTAGTGTAGCCGTAGTTAGGCCA
CCACTTCAAGAACTCTGTAGCACCGCCTACATACCTCGCTCTGCTAATCCTGTTACCAGTGGCTGCTGCC
AGTGGCGATAAGTCGTGTCTTACCGGGTTGGACTCAAGACGATAGTTACCGGATAAGGCGCAGCGGTCGG
GCTGAACGGGGGGTTCGTGCACACAGCCCAGCTTGGAGCGAACGACCTACACCGAACTGAGATACCTACA
GCGTGAGCTATGAGAAAGCGCCACGCTTCCCGAAGGGAGAAAGGCGGACAGGTATCCGGTAAGCGGCAGG
GTCGGAACAGGAGAGCGCACGAGGGAGCTTCCAGGGGGAAACGCCTGGTATCTTTATAGTCCTGTCGGGT
TTCGCCACCTCTGACTTGAGCGTCGATTTTTGTGATGCTCGTCAGGGGGGCGGAGCCTATGGAAAAACGC
CAGCAACGCGGCCTTTTTACGGTTCCTGGCCTTTTGCTGGCCTTTTGCTCACATGTTCTTTCCTGCGTTA
TCCCCTGATTCTGTGGATAACCGTATTACCGCCATGCAT
